Addgene plasmid #77115: NME8 gRNA (BRDN0001145495)
Purpose: 3rd generation lentiviral gRNA plasmid targeting human NME8
Depositing lab: John Doench & David Root. Depositing organization: Broad Institute. Publication: Optimized sgRNA design to maximize activity and minimize off-target effects of CRISPR-Cas9. Doench JG, Fusi N, Sullender M, Hegde M, Vaimberg EW, Donovan KF, Smith I, Tothova Z, Wilen C, Orchard R, Virgin HW, Listgarten J, Root DE. Nat Biotechnol. 2016 Jan 18. doi: 10.1038/nbt.3437. PubMed 26780180.
Backbone
  Vector backbone: lentiGuide-Puro
  Backbone manufacturer: Zhang Lab (Addgene plasmid # 52963)
  Vector type: Mammalian Expression, Lentiviral, CRISPR
  Selectable markers: Puromycin
Growth in bacteria
  Bacterial resistance: Ampicillin, 100 μg/mL
  Growth temperature: 37°C
  Growth strain: DH5alpha
  Copy number: High Copy
Gene/Insert
  Gene/Insert name: NME8 (alt names: NME8; NM_016616.4)
  gRNA/shRNA sequence: GATGTTTACCAAGCCTGGTG
  Species: H. sapiens (human)
  Entrez Gene: NME8 (a.k.a. CILD6, HEL-S-99, NM23-H8, SPTRX2, TXNDC3, sptrx-2)
  Promoter: hU6
  Cloning method: Unknown
  Sequencing primers: 5′ U6-F; 3′ pS2-R
Terms and licenses: Academic/Nonprofit Terms; Industry Terms: Not Available to Industry
Depositor comments: The gRNA was designed to target the following Genbank reference sequence(s): NM_016616.4. Note that this plasmid does NOT contain Cas9. It should be used in conjunction with lentiCas9-Blast (Addgene #52962) or otherwise with cell lines already expressing Cas9. Browse the full kinome gRNA library at http://www.addgene.org/pooled-library/broadgpp-human-kinome/ or visit http://www.broadinstitute.org/rnai/public/ for detailed protocols and information.
How to cite: NME8 gRNA (BRDN0001145495) was a gift from John Doench & David Root (Addgene plasmid # 77115 ; http://n2t.net/addgene:77115 ; RRID:Addgene_77115)
