[The description below was written by a language model from this plasmid's Addgene catalogue record and pLannotate feature annotations shown in this document.]
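Description:
NME8 gRNA (BRDN0001145495) is a third-generation lentiviral guide RNA plasmid built on the lentiGuide-Puro backbone and designed to target human NME8 (also known as TXNDC3 or SPTRX2), with the guide designed against a single NME8 reference transcript. In bacteria it is maintained as a high-copy plasmid through a ColE1/pUC-type origin and selected with ampicillin via the β-lactamase gene. An f1 origin, an SV40 origin and remnants of lac and phage promoter elements are also annotated in the backbone.

The lentiviral transfer cassette begins with an RSV promoter fused to a truncated HIV-1 5' LTR, which makes genomic RNA production Tat-independent. This is followed by the Ψ packaging signal with a partial gag sequence and the Rev response element, and the cassette ends in a self-inactivating ΔU3 3' LTR. Within this unit, a human U6 RNA polymerase III promoter drives the NME8-specific spacer joined to the Streptococcus pyogenes Cas9 guide scaffold. A cPPT/CTS element that aids nuclear import of the viral genome follows. Downstream, the EF-1α core promoter with its intron A expresses puromycin N-acetyltransferase for selection of transduced mammalian cells, and a WPRE enhances transcript expression.

The plasmid does not encode Cas9, so it is meant to be paired with a separate Cas9 lentiviral vector or used in cells that already express the nuclease. It must also be supplied with packaging and envelope functions in trans to make virus. According to the depositor comments it belongs to a human kinome guide library, and it serves for CRISPR knockout of NME8 in human cells.
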