Features (pLannotate 1.2.2; 29 found; start..end, strand, type, name):
     14..80      +  CDS            small t antigen (fragment): SV40 (simian virus 40) small t antigen
    106..317     +  promoter       EF-1α core promoter: core promoter for human elongation factor EF-1α
    318..1256    +  intron         EF-1α intron A: intron upstream of the start codon of human EF-1α
   1278..1877    +  CDS            PuroR (fragment): puromycin N-acetyltransferase; pac from Streptomyces; confers resistance to puromycin
   1893..2481    +  misc_feature   WPRE: woodchuck hepatitis virus posttranscriptional regulatory element
   2532..2551    +  misc_feature   cPPT/CTS (fragment): central polypurine tract and central termination sequence of HIV-1
   2553..2786    +  LTR            3' LTR (ΔU3): self-inactivating 3' long terminal repeat (LTR) from HIV-1
   2864..2985    +  polyA_signal   SV40 poly(A) signal: SV40 polyadenylation signal
   3025..3160    +  rep_origin     SV40 ori: SV40 origin of replication
   3181..3199    -  promoter       T7 promoter: promoter for bacteriophage T7 RNA polymerase
   3207..3362    +  CDS            lacZα (fragment): LacZα fragment of β-galactosidase; lacZ fragment
   3367..3795    +  rep_origin     f1 ori (sequence partly withheld): f1 bacteriophage origin of replication; arrow indicates direction of (+) strand synthesis
   3848..3952    +  promoter       AmpR promoter: bla
   3953..4813    +  CDS            AmpR: β-lactamase; bla; confers resistance to ampicillin, carbenicillin, and related antibiotics
   4984..5572    +  rep_origin     ori: high-copy-number ColE1/pMB1/pBR322/pUC origin of replication
   5755..5847    +  CDS            lacI (fragment): lac repressor; lacI; The lac repressor binds to the lac operator to inhibit transcription in E. coli. This inhibition can be relieved by adding lactose or isopropyl-β-D-thiogalactopyranoside (IPTG).
   5860..5881    +  protein_bind   CAP binding site: CAP binding activates transcription in the presence of cAMP. E. coli catabolite activator protein
   5896..5926    +  promoter       lac promoter: promoter for the E. coli lac operon
   5934..5950    +  protein_bind   lac operator: The lac repressor binds to the lac operator to inhibit transcription in E. coli. This inhibition can be relieved by adding lactose or isopropyl-β-D-thiogalactopyranoside (IPTG). lac repressor encoded by lacI
   5995..6013    +  promoter       T3 promoter: promoter for bacteriophage T3 RNA polymerase
   6041..6267    +  promoter       RSV promoter: Rous sarcoma virus enhancer/promoter
   6268..6448    +  LTR            5' LTR (truncated): truncated 5' long terminal repeat (LTR) from HIV-1
   6495..6620    +  misc_feature   HIV-1 Ψ: packaging signal of human immunodeficiency virus type 1
   6604..6967    +  CDS            HIV-1 gag (fragment): gag protein from human immunodeficiency virus 1; gag
   7113..7346    +  misc_feature   RRE: The Rev response element (RRE) of HIV-1 allows for Rev-dependent mRNA export from the nucleus to the cytoplasm.
   7723..7749    +  CDS            Rev (fragment): human immunodeficiency virus 1 (HIV-1) Rev protein; rev; enhances nuclear export of unspliced and incompletely spliced viral mRNAs
   7753..7993    +  promoter       U6 promoter: RNA polymerase III promoter for human U6 snRNA
   8023..8098    +  misc_RNA       gRNA scaffold: guide RNA scaffold for the Streptococcus pyogenes CRISPR/Cas9 system
   8154..8271    +  misc_feature   cPPT/CTS: central polypurine tract and central termination sequence of HIV-1
>Addgene plasmid #77115 | NME8 gRNA (BRDN0001145495) | addgene full sequence | sequence record 187146 | Addgene Assembled Sequence
CCCGGGTGCAAAGATGGATAAAGTTTTAAACAGAGAGGAATCTTTGCAGCTAATGGACCTTCTAGGTCTT
GAAAGGAGTGGGAATTGGCTCCGGTGCCCGTCAGTGGGCAGAGCGCACATCGCCCACAGTCCCCGAGAAG
TTGGGGGGAGGGGTCGGCAATTGATCCGGTGCCTAGAGAAGGTGGCGCGGGGTAAACTGGGAAAGTGATG
TCGTGTACTGGCTCCGCCTTTTTCCCGAGGGTGGGGGAGAACCGTATATAAGTGCAGTAGTCGCCGTGAA
CGTTCTTTTTCGCAACGGGTTTGCCGCCAGAACACAGGTAAGTGCCGTGTGTGGTTCCCGCGGGCCTGGC
CTCTTTACGGGTTATGGCCCTTGCGTGCCTTGAATTACTTCCACCTGGCTGCAGTACGTGATTCTTGATC
CCGAGCTTCGGGTTGGAAGTGGGTGGGAGAGTTCGAGGCCTTGCGCTTAAGGAGCCCCTTCGCCTCGTGC
TTGAGTTGAGGCCTGGCCTGGGCGCTGGGGCCGCCGCGTGCGAATCTGGTGGCACCTTCGCGCCTGTCTC
GCTGCTTTCGATAAGTCTCTAGCCATTTAAAATTTTTGATGACCTGCTGCGACGCTTTTTTTCTGGCAAG
ATAGTCTTGTAAATGCGGGCCAAGATCTGCACACTGGTATTTCGGTTTTTGGGGCCGCGGGCGGCGACGG
GGCCCGTGCGTCCCAGCGCACATGTTCGGCGAGGCGGGGCCTGCGAGCGCGGCCACCGAGAATCGGACGG
GGGTAGTCTCAAGCTGGCCGGCCTGCTCTGGTGCCTGGCCTCGCGCCGCCGTGTATCGCCCCGCCCTGGG
CGGCAAGGCTGGCCCGGTCGGCACCAGTTGCGTGAGCGGAAAGATGGCCGCTTCCCGGCCCTGCTGCAGG
GAGCTCAAAATGGAGGACGCGGCGCTCGGGAGAGCGGGCGGGTGAGTCACCCACACAAAGGAAAAGGGCC
TTTCCGTCCTCAGCCGTCGCTTCATGTGACTCCACGGAGTACCGGGCGCCGTCCAGGCACCTCGATTAGT
TCTCGAGCTTTTGGAGTACGTCGTCTTTAGGTTGGGGGGAGGGGTTTTATGCGATGGAGTTTCCCCACAC
TGAGTGGGTGGAGACTGAAGTTAGGCCAGCTTGGCACTTGATGTAATTCTCCTTGGAATTTGCCCTTTTT
GAGTTTGGATCTTGGTTCATTCTCAAGCCTCAGACAGTGGTTCAAAGTTTTTTTCTTCCATTTCAGGTGT
CGTGACGTACGGCCACCATGACCGAGTACAAGCCCACGGTGCGCCTCGCCACCCGCGACGACGTCCCCAG
GGCCGTACGCACCCTCGCCGCCGCGTTCGCCGACTACCCCGCCACGCGCCACACCGTCGATCCGGACCGC
CACATCGAGCGGGTCACCGAGCTGCAAGAACTCTTCCTCACGCGCGTCGGGCTCGACATCGGCAAGGTGT
GGGTCGCGGACGACGGCGCCGCCGTGGCGGTCTGGACCACGCCGGAGAGCGTCGAAGCGGGGGCGGTGTT
CGCCGAGATCGGCCCGCGCATGGCCGAGTTGAGCGGTTCCCGGCTGGCCGCGCAGCAACAGATGGAAGGC
CTCCTGGCGCCGCACCGGCCCAAGGAGCCCGCGTGGTTCCTGGCCACCGTCGGAGTCTCGCCCGACCACC
AGGGCAAGGGTCTGGGCAGCGCCGTCGTGCTCCCCGGAGTGGAGGCGGCCGAGCGCGCCGGGGTGCCCGC
CTTCCTGGAGACCTCCGCGCCCCGCAACCTCCCCTTCTACGAGCGGCTCGGCTTCACCGTCACCGCCGAC
GTCGAGGTGCCCGAAGGACCGCGCACCTGGTGCATGACCCGCAAGCCCGGTGCCTGAACGCGTTAAGTCG
ACAATCAACCTCTGGATTACAAAATTTGTGAAAGATTGACTGGTATTCTTAACTATGTTGCTCCTTTTAC
GCTATGTGGATACGCTGCTTTAATGCCTTTGTATCATGCTATTGCTTCCCGTATGGCTTTCATTTTCTCC
TCCTTGTATAAATCCTGGTTGCTGTCTCTTTATGAGGAGTTGTGGCCCGTTGTCAGGCAACGTGGCGTGG
TGTGCACTGTGTTTGCTGACGCAACCCCCACTGGTTGGGGCATTGCCACCACCTGTCAGCTCCTTTCCGG
GACTTTCGCTTTCCCCCTCCCTATTGCCACGGCGGAACTCATCGCCGCCTGCCTTGCCCGCTGCTGGACA
GGGGCTCGGCTGTTGGGCACTGACAATTCCGTGGTGTTGTCGGGGAAATCATCGTCCTTTCCTTGGCTGC
TCGCCTGTGTTGCCACCTGGATTCTGCGCGGGACGTCCTTCTGCTACGTCCCTTCGGCCCTCAATCCAGC
GGACCTTCCTTCCCGCGGCCTGCTGCCGGCTCTGCGGCCTCTTCCGCGTCTTCGCCTTCGCCCTCAGACG
AGTCGGATCTCCCTTTGGGCCGCCTCCCCGCGTCGACTTTAAGACCAATGACTTACAAGGCAGCTGTAGA
TCTTAGCCACTTTTTAAAAGAAAAGGGGGGACTGGAAGGGCTAATTCACTCCCAACGAAGACAAGATCTG
CTTTTTGCTTGTACTGGGTCTCTCTGGTTAGACCAGATCTGAGCCTGGGAGCTCTCTGGCTAACTAGGGA
ACCCACTGCTTAAGCCTCAATAAAGCTTGCCTTGAGTGCTTCAAGTAGTGTGTGCCCGTCTGTTGTGTGA
CTCTGGTAACTAGAGATCCCTCAGACCCTTTTAGTCAGTGTGGAAAATCTCTAGCAGTACGTATAGTAGT
TCATGTCATCTTATTATTCAGTATTTATAACTTGCAAAGAAATGAATATCAGAGAGTGAGAGGAACTTGT
TTATTGCAGCTTATAATGGTTACAAATAAAGCAATAGCATCACAAATTTCACAAATAAAGCATTTTTTTC
ACTGCATTCTAGTTGTGGTTTGTCCAAACTCATCAATGTATCTTATCATGTCTGGCTCTAGCTATCCCGC
CCCTAACTCCGCCCATCCCGCCCCTAACTCCGCCCAGTTCCGCCCATTCTCCGCCCCATGGCTGACTAAT
TTTTTTTATTTATGCAGAGGCCGAGGCCGCCTCGGCCTCTGAGCTATTCCAGAAGTAGTGAGGAGGCTTT
TTTGGAGGCCTAGGGACGTACCCAATTCGCCCTATAGTGAGTCGTATTACGCGCGCTCACTGGCCGTCGT
TTTACAACGTCGTGACTGGGAAAACCCTGGCGTTACCCAACTTAATCGCCTTGCAGCACATCCCCCTTTC
GCCAGCTGGCGTAATAGCGAAGAGGCCCGCACCGATCGCCCTTCCCAACAGTTGCGCAGCCTGAATGGCG
AATGGG
[124 nt withheld, positions 3367-3490]
C
[91 nt withheld, positions 3492-3582]
A
[49 nt withheld, positions 3584-3632]
CCTTTGACGTTGGAGTCCACGTTCTTT
[37 nt withheld, positions 3660-3696]
ACCCTATCTCGGTCTATTCTTTTGATTTATAAGGGATTTTGCCGATTTCGGCCTATTGGTTAAAAAATGA
GCTGATTTAACAAAAATTTAACGCGAATTTTAACAAAATATTAACGCTTACAATTTAGGTGGCACTTTTC
GGGGAAATGTGCGCGGAACCCCTATTTGTTTATTTTTCTAAATACATTCAAATATGTATCCGCTCATGAG
ACAATAACCCTGATAAATGCTTCAATAATATTGAAAAAGGAAGAGTATGAGTATTCAACATTTCCGTGTC
GCCCTTATTCCCTTTTTTGCGGCATTTTGCCTTCCTGTTTTTGCTCACCCAGAAACGCTGGTGAAAGTAA
AAGATGCTGAAGATCAGTTGGGTGCACGAGTGGGTTACATCGAACTGGATCTCAACAGCGGTAAGATCCT
TGAGAGTTTTCGCCCCGAAGAACGTTTTCCAATGATGAGCACTTTTAAAGTTCTGCTATGTGGCGCGGTA
TTATCCCGTATTGACGCCGGGCAAGAGCAACTCGGTCGCCGCATACACTATTCTCAGAATGACTTGGTTG
AGTACTCACCAGTCACAGAAAAGCATCTTACGGATGGCATGACAGTAAGAGAATTATGCAGTGCTGCCAT
AACCATGAGTGATAACACTGCGGCCAACTTACTTCTGACAACGATCGGAGGACCGAAGGAGCTAACCGCT
TTTTTGCACAACATGGGGGATCATGTAACTCGCCTTGATCGTTGGGAACCGGAGCTGAATGAAGCCATAC
CAAACGACGAGCGTGACACCACGATGCCTGTAGCAATGGCAACAACGTTGCGCAAACTATTAACTGGCGA
ACTACTTACTCTAGCTTCCCGGCAACAATTAATAGACTGGATGGAGGCGGATAAAGTTGCAGGACCACTT
CTGCGCTCGGCCCTTCCGGCTGGCTGGTTTATTGCTGATAAATCTGGAGCCGGTGAGCGTGGGTCTCGCG
GTATCATTGCAGCACTGGGGCCAGATGGTAAGCCCTCCCGTATCGTAGTTATCTACACGACGGGGAGTCA
GGCAACTATGGATGAACGAAATAGACAGATCGCTGAGATAGGTGCCTCACTGATTAAGCATTGGTAACTG
TCAGACCAAGTTTACTCATATATACTTTAGATTGATTTAAAACTTCATTTTTAATTTAAAAGGATCTAGG
TGAAGATCCTTTTTGATAATCTCATGACCAAAATCCCTTAACGTGAGTTTTCGTTCCACTGAGCGTCAGA
CCCCGTAGAAAAGATCAAAGGATCTTCTTGAGATCCTTTTTTTCTGCGCGTAATCTGCTGCTTGCAAACA
AAAAAACCACCGCTACCAGCGGTGGTTTGTTTGCCGGATCAAGAGCTACCAACTCTTTTTCCGAAGGTAA
CTGGCTTCAGCAGAGCGCAGATACCAAATACTGTTCTTCTAGTGTAGCCGTAGTTAGGCCACCACTTCAA
GAACTCTGTAGCACCGCCTACATACCTCGCTCTGCTAATCCTGTTACCAGTGGCTGCTGCCAGTGGCGAT
AAGTCGTGTCTTACCGGGTTGGACTCAAGACGATAGTTACCGGATAAGGCGCAGCGGTCGGGCTGAACGG
GGGGTTCGTGCACACAGCCCAGCTTGGAGCGAACGACCTACACCGAACTGAGATACCTACAGCGTGAGCT
ATGAGAAAGCGCCACGCTTCCCGAAGGGAGAAAGGCGGACAGGTATCCGGTAAGCGGCAGGGTCGGAACA
GGAGAGCGCACGAGGGAGCTTCCAGGGGGAAACGCCTGGTATCTTTATAGTCCTGTCGGGTTTCGCCACC
TCTGACTTGAGCGTCGATTTTTGTGATGCTCGTCAGGGGGGCGGAGCCTATGGAAAAACGCCAGCAACGC
GGCCTTTTTACGGTTCCTGGCCTTTTGCTGGCCTTTTGCTCACATGTTCTTTCCTGCGTTATCCCCTGAT
TCTGTGGATAACCGTATTACCGCCTTTGAGTGAGCTGATACCGCTCGCCGCAGCCGAACGACCGAGCGCA
GCGAGTCAGTGAGCGAGGAAGCGGAAGAGCGCCCAATACGCAAACCGCCTCTCCCCGCGCGTTGGCCGAT
TCATTAATGCAGCTGGCACGACAGGTTTCCCGACTGGAAAGCGGGCAGTGAGCGCAACGCAATTAATGTG
AGTTAGCTCACTCATTAGGCACCCCAGGCTTTACACTTTATGCTTCCGGCTCGTATGTTGTGTGGAATTG
TGAGCGGATAACAATTTCACACAGGAAACAGCTATGACCATGATTACGCCAAGCGCGCAATTAACCCTCA
CTAAAGGGAACAAAAGCTGGAGCTGCAAGCTTAATGTAGTCTTATGCAATACTCTTGTAGTCTTGCAACA
TGGTAACGATGAGTTAGCAACATGCCTTACAAGGAGAGAAAAAGCACCGTGCATGCCGATTGGTGGAAGT
AAGGTGGTACGATCGTGCCTTATTAGGAAGGCAACAGACGGGTCTGACATGGATTGGACGAACCACTGAA
TTGCCGCATTGCAGAGATATTGTATTTAAGTGCCTAGCTCGATACATAAACGGGTCTCTCTGGTTAGACC
AGATCTGAGCCTGGGAGCTCTCTGGCTAACTAGGGAACCCACTGCTTAAGCCTCAATAAAGCTTGCCTTG
AGTGCTTCAAGTAGTGTGTGCCCGTCTGTTGTGTGACTCTGGTAACTAGAGATCCCTCAGACCCTTTTAG
TCAGTGTGGAAAATCTCTAGCAGTGGCGCCCGAACAGGGACTTGAAAGCGAAAGGGAAACCAGAGGAGCT
CTCTCGACGCAGGACTCGGCTTGCTGAAGCGCGCACGGCAAGAGGCGAGGGGCGGCGACTGGTGAGTACG
CCAAAAATTTTGACTAGCGGAGGCTAGAAGGAGAGAGATGGGTGCGAGAGCGTCAGTATTAAGCGGGGGA
GAATTAGATCGCGATGGGAAAAAATTCGGTTAAGGCCAGGGGGAAAGAAAAAATATAAATTAAAACATAT
AGTATGGGCAAGCAGGGAGCTAGAACGATTCGCAGTTAATCCTGGCCTGTTAGAAACATCAGAAGGCTGT
AGACAAATACTGGGACAGCTACAACCATCCCTTCAGACAGGATCAGAAGAACTTAGATCATTATATAATA
CAGTAGCAACCCTCTATTGTGTGCATCAAAGGATAGAGATAAAAGACACCAAGGAAGCTTTAGACAAGAT
AGAGGAAGAGCAAAACAAAAGTAAGACCACCGCACAGCAAGCGGCCGCTGATCTTCAGACCTGGAGGAGG
AGATATGAGGGACAATTGGAGAAGTGAATTATATAAATATAAAGTAGTAAAAATTGAACCATTAGGAGTA
GCACCCACCAAGGCAAAGAGAAGAGTGGTGCAGAGAGAAAAAAGAGCAGTGGGAATAGGAGCTTTGTTCC
TTGGGTTCTTGGGAGCAGCAGGAAGCACTATGGGCGCAGCGTCAATGACGCTGACGGTACAGGCCAGACA
ATTATTGTCTGGTATAGTGCAGCAGCAGAACAATTTGCTGAGGGCTATTGAGGCGCAACAGCATCTGTTG
CAACTCACAGTCTGGGGCATCAAGCAGCTCCAGGCAAGAATCCTGGCTGTGGAAAGATACCTAAAGGATC
AACAGCTCCTGGGGATTTGGGGTTGCTCTGGAAAACTCATTTGCACCACTGCTGTGCCTTGGAATGCTAG
TTGGAGTAATAAATCTCTGGAACAGATTTGGAATCACACGACCTGGATGGAGTGGGACAGAGAAATTAAC
AATTACACAAGCTTAATACACTCCTTAATTGAAGAATCGCAAAACCAGCAAGAAAAGAATGAACAAGAAT
TATTGGAATTAGATAAATGGGCAAGTTTGTGGAATTGGTTTAACATAACAAATTGGCTGTGGTATATAAA
ATTATTCATAATGATAGTAGGAGGCTTGGTAGGTTTAAGAATAGTTTTTGCTGTACTTTCTATAGTGAAT
AGAGTTAGGCAGGGATATTCACCATTATCGTTTCAGACCCACCTCCCAACCCCGAGGGGACCCAGAGAGG
GCCTATTTCCCATGATTCCTTCATATTTGCATATACGATACAAGGCTGTTAGAGAGATAATTAGAATTAA
TTTGACTGTAAACACAAAGATATTAGTACAAAATACGTGACGTAGAAAGTAATAATTTCTTGGGTAGTTT
GCAGTTTTAAAATTATGTTTTAAAATGGACTATCATATGCTTACCGTAACTTGAAAGTATTTCGATTTCT
TGGCTTTATATATCTTGTGGAAAGGACGAAACACCGGATGTTTACCAAGCCTGGTGGTTTTAGAGCTAGA
AATAGCAAGTTAAAATAAGGCTAGTCCGTTATCAACTTGAAAAAGTGGCACCGAGTCGGTGCTTTTTTAA
GCTTGGCGTAACTAGATCTTGAGACAAATGGCAGTATTCATCCACAATTTTAAAAGAAAAGGGGGGATTG
GGGGGTACAGTGCAGGGGAAAGAATAGTAGACATAATAGCAACAGACATACAAACTAAAGAATTACAAAA
ACAAATTACAAAAATTCAAAATTTTCGGGTTTATTACAGGGACAGCAGAGATCCACTTTGGCGCCGGCTC
GAGGGGG
