>Addgene plasmid #77115 | NME8 gRNA (BRDN0001145495) | depositor partial sequence | sequence record 144575 | Target Sequence
GATGTTTACCAAGCCTGGTG
