>Addgene plasmid #77115 | NME8 gRNA (BRDN0001145495) | addgene partial sequence | sequence record 187145 | hU6-F
ACGTAGAAAGTAATAATTTCTTGGGTAGTTTGCAGTTTTAAAATTATGTTTTAAAATGGACTATCATATG
CTTACCGTAACTTGAAAGTATTTCGATTTCTTGGCTTTATATATCTTGTGGAAAGGACGAAACACCGGAT
GTTTACCAAGCCTGGTGGTTTTAGAGCTAGAAATAGCAAGTTAAAATAAGGCTAGTCCGTTATCAACTTG
AAAAAGTGGCACCGAGTCGGTGCTTTTTTAAGCTTGGCGTAACTAGATCTTGAGACAAATGGCAGTATTC
ATCCACAATTTTAAAAGAAAAGGGGGGATTGGGGGGTACAGTGCAGGGGAAAGAATAGTAGACATAATAG
CAACAGACATACAAACTAAAGAATTACAAAAACAAATTACAAAAATTCAAAATTTTCGGGTTTATTACAG
GGACAGCAGAGATCCACTTTGGCGCCGGCTCGAGGGGGCCCGGGTGCAAAGATGGATAAAGTTTTAAACA
GAGAGGAATCTTTGCAGCTAATGGACCTTCTAGGTCTTGAAAGGAGTGGGAATTGGCTCCGGTGCCCGTC
AGTGGGCAGA
